Addgene plasmid #54930: mApple-MyosinIIA-N-18
Purpose: Localization: Cytoskeleton, Excitation: 568, Emission: 592
Depositing lab: Michael Davidson. Depositing organization: Florida State University, Tallahassee. Publication: A contractile and counterbalancing adhesion system controls the 3D shape of crawling cells. Burnette DT, Shao L, Ott C, Pasapera AM, Fischer RS, Baird MA, Der Loughian C, Delanoe-Ayari H, Paszek MJ, Davidson MW, Betzig E, Lippincott-Schwartz J. J Cell Biol. 2014 Apr 14;205(1):83-96. doi: 10.1083/jcb.201311104. Epub 2014 Apr 7. PubMed 24711500.
Backbone
  Vector backbone: mApple-N1
  Backbone size w/o insert (bp): 4750
  Vector type: Mammalian Expression
  Selectable markers: Neomycin (select with G418)
Growth in bacteria
  Bacterial resistance: Kanamycin, 50 μg/mL
  Growth temperature: 37°C
  Growth strain: DH5alpha
  Copy number: High Copy
Gene/Insert
  Gene/Insert name: MyosinIIA (alt name: AJ312390)
  Species: M. musculus (mouse)
  Promoter: CMV
  Tag / fusion protein: mApple (C terminal on backbone)
  Cloning method: Unknown
  Sequencing primers: 5′ CMV-F; 3′ SV40pA-R
Terms and licenses: Academic/Nonprofit Terms; Industry Terms: Not Available to Industry
Depositor comments: . Excitation = 568; Emission = 592
How to cite: mApple-MyosinIIA-N-18 was a gift from Michael Davidson (Addgene plasmid # 54930 ; http://n2t.net/addgene:54930 ; RRID:Addgene_54930)
