[The description below was written by a language model from this plasmid's Addgene catalogue record and pLannotate feature annotations shown in this document.]
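Description:
mApple-MyosinIIA-N-18 is a mammalian expression plasmid built on the mApple-N1 backbone, a Clontech N1-style vector in which the gene of interest is cloned upstream of the fluorescent protein. It encodes mouse non-muscle myosin IIA heavy chain (Myh9), annotated as a nearly 5.9 kb coding sequence, fused at its C terminus to mApple, a photostable monomeric red fluorescent derivative of DsRed. A short linker region separates the two coding sequences, and the "18" in the name probably refers to its length in amino acids, although the record does not say so. Expression is driven by the human cytomegalovirus immediate early enhancer and promoter and terminated by the SV40 polyadenylation signal.

The sequenced plasmid is about 10.6 kb. It replicates in E. coli at high copy from a ColE1/pUC-type origin and also carries an f1 phage origin. A single NeoR/KanR (Tn5 aminoglycoside phosphotransferase) cassette serves both hosts: a bacterial bla-type promoter provides kanamycin resistance in E. coli, while the SV40 enhancer/early promoter, followed by the HSV TK polyadenylation signal, allows G418 selection of stably transfected mammalian cells. The small annotated fragments of RSF ori, large T antigen, ble and the bGH poly(A) signal are most likely backbone remnants or incidental annotation matches rather than functional parts.

The construct is intended for fluorescent labelling of the actomyosin cytoskeleton in live or fixed mammalian cells, with listed mApple excitation and emission at 568 and 592 nm. The associated publication concerns contractile and adhesion systems that control the three-dimensional shape of crawling cells.
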