Features (pLannotate 1.2.2; 16 found; start..end, strand, type, name):
     64..123     +  rep_origin     RSF ori (fragment): Plasmids containing the RSF 1030 origin of replication can be propagated in E. coli cells that contain additional plasmids with compatible origins.
    191..494     +  enhancer       CMV enhancer: human cytomegalovirus immediate early enhancer
    495..698     +  promoter       CMV promoter: human cytomegalovirus (CMV) immediate early promoter
    721..748     +  misc_feature   MCS (fragment): multiple cloning site
    755..6634    +  CDS            Myh9: MYH9_MOUSE - Experimental evidence at protein level: Swiss-Prot protein existence level 1. Cellular myosin that appears to play a role in cytokinesis, cell shape, and specialized functions such as secretion and capping (PubMed:19401332). Required for cortical actin clearance prior to oocyte exocytosis (PubMed:31118423). Promotes cell motility in conjunction with S100A4 (By similarity). During cell spreading, plays an important role in cytoskeleton reorganization, focal contact formation (in the margins but not the central part of spreading cells), and lamellipodial retraction; this function is
   6677..7387    +  CDS            mApple: photostable monomeric derivative of DsRed (Shaner et al., 2008) mammalian codon-optimized
   7403..7486    +  CDS            large T antigen (fragment): large T antigen from SV40 (simian virus 40)
   7509..7630    +  polyA_signal   SV40 poly(A) signal: SV40 polyadenylation signal
   7664..8092    -  rep_origin     f1 ori (sequence partly withheld): f1 bacteriophage origin of replication; arrow indicates direction of (+) strand synthesis
   8119..8223    +  promoter       AmpR promoter: bla
   8225..8582    +  promoter       SV40 promoter: SV40 enhancer and early promoter
   8617..9411    +  CDS            NeoR/KanR: aminoglycoside phosphotransferase from Tn5; aph(3')-II (or nptII); confers resistance to neomycin, kanamycin, and G418 (Geneticin®)
   9432..9584    +  CDS            ble (fragment): BLE_KLEPN - Experimental evidence at protein level: Swiss-Prot protein existence level 1. Binding protein with a strong affinity to the bleomycin family of antibiotics. Binds to CL990; an antimitotic-antibiotic compound. From Klebsiella pneumoniae.
   9643..9690    +  polyA_signal   HSV TK poly(A) signal: herpes simplex virus thymidine kinase polyadenylation signal (Cole and Stacy, 1985)
   9781..9797    -  polyA_signal   bGH poly(A) signal (fragment): bovine growth hormone polyadenylation signal
  10019..16      +  rep_origin     ori (across the origin): high-copy-number ColE1/pMB1/pBR322/pUC origin of replication
>Addgene plasmid #54930 | mApple-MyosinIIA-N-18 | addgene full sequence | sequence record 261699 | Addgene NGS Result
GCGGAGCCTATGGAAAAACGCCAGCAACGCGGCCTTTTTACGGTTCCTGGCCTTTTGCTGGCCTTTTGCT
CACATGTTCTTTCCTGCGTTATCCCCTGATTCTGTGGATAACCGTATTACCGCCATGCATTAGTTATTAA
TAGTAATCAATTACGGGGTCATTAGTTCATAGCCCATATATGGAGTTCCGCGTTACATAACTTACGGTAA
ATGGCCCGCCTGGCTGACCGCCCAACGACCCCCGCCCATTGACGTCAATAATGACGTATGTTCCCATAGT
AACGCCAATAGGGACTTTCCATTGACGTCAATGGGTGGAGTATTTACGGTAAACTGCCCACTTGGCAGTA
CATCAAGTGTATCATATGCCAAGTACGCCCCCTATTGACGTCAATGACGGTAAATGGCCCGCCTGGCATT
ATGCCCAGTACATGACCTTATGGGACTTTCCTACTTGGCAGTACATCTACGTATTAGTCATCGCTATTAC
CATGGTGATGCGGTTTTGGCAGTACATCAATGGGCGTGGATAGCGGTTTGACTCACGGGGATTTCCAAGT
CTCCACCCCATTGACGTCAATGGGAGTTTGTTTTGGCACCAAAATCAACGGGACTTTCCAAAATGTCGTA
ACAACTCCGCCCCATTGACGCAAATGGGCGGTAGGCGTGTACGGTGGGAGGTCTATATAAGCAGAGCTGG
TTTAGTGAACCGTCAGATCCGCTAGCGCTACCGGACTCAGATCTCGAGGCCACCATGGCTCAGCAGGCTG
CAGACAAGTACCTCTATGTGGATAAAAACTTCATCAATAACCCGCTGGCCCAAGCTGACTGGGCTGCCAA
GAAGTTGGTATGGGTGCCTTCCAGCAAGAATGGCTTTGAACCAGCCAGCCTCAAGGAGGAGGTGGGAGAA
GAGGCCATTGTAGAGCTGGTAGAGAATGGGAAGAAGGTGAAGGTGAACAAGGACGACATCCAGAAGATGA
ACCCACCCAAGTTCTCCAAGGTGGAGGACATGGCAGAGCTCACGTGCCTCAACGAAGCTTCGGTGCTGCA
CAACCTCAAGGAGCGATACTACTCAGGGCTTATCTACACCTATTCAGGCCTGTTCTGTGTGGTCATCAAC
CCTTATAAGAACCTGCCCATCTACTCAGAGGAGATCGTGGAGATGTACAAGGGCAAGAAGAGGCACGAGA
TGCCACCCCACATCTACGCCATCACAGATACTGCCTACCGGAGCATGATGCAGGACCGGGAAGATCAGTC
CATCCTGTGCACGGGGGAGTCTGGAGCAGGGAAGACAGAGAACACCAAGAAAGTCATCCAGTACCTGGCA
CATGTGGCCTCCTCACACAAGAGCAAGAAGGACCAGGGGGAGTTGGAGCGGCAGCTGCTACAGGCCAACC
CTATCCTAGAGGCCTTTGGAAACGCCAAGACGGTGAAGAATGACAACTCCTCTCGATTCGGTAAATTCAT
TCGTATCAACTTTGATGTCAATGGCTACATTGTTGGTGCCAACATTGAGACTTATCTTCTGGAGAAATCT
CGTGCTATCCGCCAAGCCAAAGAGGAGCGGACCTTCCACATCTTCTACTACCTGCTGTCTGGGGCCGGAG
AACACCTGAAGACTGATCTCCTGTTGGAGCCATACAACAAATACCGCTTCCTGTCCAACGGGCACGTCAC
CATCCCTGGGCAGCAGGACAAGGACATGTTCCAGGAGACAATGGAGGCCATGAGAATTATGGGTATCCCA
GAGGATGAGCAGATGGGCTTGCTGCGGGTCATCTCTGGGGTCCTTCAGCTTGGCAACATTGCCTTCAAGA
AGGAGCGGAACACTGACCAGGCGTCCATGCCGGACAACACAGCTGCTCAAAAGGTGTCCCACCTCCTGGG
GATCAATGTGACCGACTTCACCAGAGGCATCCTCACCCCACGCATCAAGGTGGGCAGAGACTATGTGCAG
AAGGCGCAGACTAAAGAGCAGGCTGACTTTGCCATTGAGGCCTTGGCCAAGGCTACCTATGAGCGGATGT
TCCGCTGGCTGGTGCTTCGCATCAACAAAGCTCTGGACAAGACCAAGAGGCAGGGCGCCTCATTTATCGG
GATACTGGACATCGCTGGCTTTGAAATCTTTGATCTGAACTCCTTCGAGCAGCTGTGCATCAACTACACC
AACGAGAAGCTGCAGCAGCTGTTCAACCACACCATGTTCATCCTGGAGCAGGAGGAGTACCAGCGAGAGG
GCATCGAGTGGAACTTCATCGACTTCGGCCTGGACCTGCAGCCCTGCATCGACCTCATTGAGAAGCCGGC
GGGTCCCCCAGGCATCCTGGCCCTGCTAGATGAGGAGTGCTGGTTTCCTAAGGCCACTGACAAGAGCTTC
GTGGAGAAGGTGGTGCAGGAGCAGGGCACCCACCCCAAGTTCCAGAAGCCCAAGCAACTGAAGGACAAGG
CTGATTTCTGCATTATCCACTATGCCGGCAAGGTGGACTATAAAGCTGACGAGTGGCTGATGAAGAACAT
GGACCCCTTGAACGACAACATCGCCACGCTGCTTCACCAGTCCTCAGACAAGTTTGTCTCTGAGCTGTGG
AAGGATGTGGATCGGATCATTGGCTTGGACCAAGTGGCTGGAATGTCCGAGACAGCACTACCTGGTGCCT
TCAAGACCCGGAAGGGCATGTTCCGTACTGTCGGACAGCTGTACAAGGAGCAGCTGGCCAAGCTCATGGC
CACGTTGAGGAATACCAACCCCAACTTCGTGCGCTGCATCATTCCCAACCATGAGAAGAAGGCCGGCAAA
CTGGACCCGCACTTGGTGCTGGACCAGCTGCGCTGCAATGGCGTCCTTGAGGGCATCCGGATCTGCCGCC
AGGGCTTTCCCAACAGGGTGGTCTTCCAGGAGTTCCGGCAGAGGTATGAGATCCTCACCCCCAACTCCAT
CCCGAAGGGCTTCATGGATGGCAAGCAAGCGTGTGTGCTCATGATCAAAGCCTTGGAGCTTGACAGCAAC
CTGTACCGCATCGGCCAGAGCAAAGTGTTCTTCCGGGCAGGAGTGCTCGCCCACCTGGAGGAAGAGCGGG
ACCTGAAGATCACCGATGTCATCATTGGCTTCCAGGCCTGCTGCAGGGGCTACCTGGCCAGGAAGGCCTT
TGCCAAGAGGCAGCAACAGCTGACCGCCATGAAGGTCCTACAGAGGAACTGTGCTGCGTACCTCAGGCTG
CGCAACTGGCAGTGGTGGAGGCTCTTCACCAAGGTCAAGCCCCTGTTGAACTCAATAAGACATGAGGATG
AGCTGTTAGCCAAGGAGGCGGAACTGACAAAGGTTCGAGAGAAACATCTGGCTGCAGAGAACAGGCTGAC
AGAGATGGAGACGATGCAGTCTCAGCTCATGGCAGAGAAGCTGCAGCTTCAGGAGCAGCTGCAGGCGGAG
ACAGAGCTGTGTGCCGAGGCTGAGGAGCTCCGGGCCCGTCTGACAGCGAAGAAGCAGGAGCTGGAGGAGA
TATGCCATGACCTGGAGGCCAGGGTGGAGGAGGAGGAGGAGCGCTGCCAGTACCTGCAGGCCGAGAAGAA
GAAGATGCAGCAGAACATCCAGGAACTTGAGGAGCAGTTGGAGGAGGAGGAGAGCGCCCGGCAGAAGCTG
CAGCTTGAGAAGGTGACCACCGAGGCCAAGCTGAAGAAACTGGAGGAGGACCAGATCATCATGGAGGACC
AGAACTGCAAACTGGCCAAGGAGAAGAAACTGCTGGAAGACAGAGTAGCTGAGTTCACTACCAACCTCAT
GGAAGAGGAGGAGAAGTCCAAGAGCCTGGCCAAGCTCAAGAACAAGCACGAGGCAATGATCACCGACCTG
GAAGAGCGCCTCCGTAGGGAGGAGAAGCAGAGGCAGGAGTTGGAGAAGACCCGTCGCAAGCTGGAGGGAG
ACTCCACAGACCTCAGTGACCAGATTGCTGAGCTCCAGGCGCAGATAGCAGAGCTCAAGATGCAGCTGGC
CAAGAAGGAGGAGGAGTTGCAGGCTGCCTTGGCCAGAGTGGAAGAAGAAGCTGCTCAGAAGAATATGGCC
CTGAAGAAGATCCGAGAACTGGAAACTCAGATATCTGAGCTCCAGGAGGACCTGGAGTCGGAGCGAGCCT
CCAGGAATAAAGCCGAGAAGCAGAAACGGGATCTGGGAGAGGAGCTGGAGGCGCTGAAGACAGAGCTGGA
GGACACGCTGGACTCCACGGCTGCCCAGCAGGAGCTGAGGTCGAAGCGTGAGCAGGAGGTGAGCATCCTG
AAGAAGACTCTGGAGGACGAGGCCAAGACCCATGAGGCCCAGATCCAGGAGATGAGGCAGAAGCACTCAC
AGGCTGTGGAGGAGCTGGCAGATCAGTTGGAGCAGACGAAGCGGGTAAAAGCTACCCTTGAGAAGGCGAA
GCAGACCCTGGAGAATGAGCGGGGAGAGCTGGCCAATGAGGTGAAGGCCCTGCTGCAAGGCAAGGGCGAC
TCAGAGCACAAGCGCAAGAAGGTGGAGGCGCAGCTGCAAGAACTGCAGGTCAAGTTCAGCGAGGGAGAGC
GCGTGCGAACCGAACTGGCCGACAAGGTCACCAAGCTGCAGGTTGAACTGGACAGTGTGACCGGTCTCCT
TAGCCAGTCTGACAGCAAGTCCAGCAAGCTTACGAAGGACTTCTCTGCGCTGGAGTCCCAGCTTCAGGAC
ACACAGGAGTTGCTCCAGGAGGAGAACCGGCAGAAGCTGAGCCTGAGCACCAAGCTCAAGCAGATGGAGG
ATGAGAAAAACTCCTTCAGGGAGCAGCTGGAGGAGGAGGAGGAGGCCAAGCGCAACTTGGAGAAGCAGAT
CGCCACGCTCCATGCCCAGGTGACCGACATGAAGAAGAAGATGGAGGACGGTGTAGGGTGCCTGGAGACT
GCAGAGGAGGCGAAGCGGAGGCTTCAGAAGGACTTGGAAGGCCTGAGCCAGCGGCTTGAGGAGAAGGTGG
CTGCCTACGATAAGCTGGAGAAGACCAAGACACGGCTGCAGCAGGAGCTGGACGACCTGCTGGTTGACCT
GGACCACCAGCGGCAGAGCGTCTCCAACCTGGAAAAGAAGCAGAAGAAGTTCGACCAGCTCCTAGCCGAG
GAGAAGACCATCTCGGCCAAGTATGCAGAGGAGCGTGACCGAGCTGAGGCTGAGGCCCGTGAGAAGGAGA
CAAAGGCGCTATCACTGGCCCGGGCGCTTGAGGAGGCCATGGAGCAGAAGGCAGAGCTGGAGCGGCTCAA
CAAGCAGTTCCGCACGGAGATGGAGGACCTCATGAGCTCCAAGGATGACGTGGGCAAGAGTGTCCACGAG
CTGGAGAAGTCCAAGCGGGCCTTGGAGCAGCAGGTGGAGGAGATGAAGACCCAGCTGGAGGAGCTGGAGG
ATGAGCTGCAGGCCACGGAGGATGCCAAGCTCCGCCTGGAGGTGAACCTGCAGGCCATGAAGGCCCAGTT
TGAGCGGGATCTGCAGGGCCGGGATGAACAGAGCGAGGAGAAGAAGAAGCAGCTGGTCAGACAGGTGCGG
GAGATGGAGGCGGAGCTGGAGGATGAGAGGAAGCAGCGCTCCATGGCCATGGCCGCACGCAAGAAACTGG
AGATGGATCTGAAGGACCTGGAGGCACACATTGACACAGCCAATAAGAACCGGGAAGAGGCCATCAAACA
GCTGCGGAAGCTTCAGGCCCAGATGAAGGACTGCATGCGGGAGCTGGACGACACGCGCGCCTCCCGGGAG
GAGATCCTGGCGCAGGCCAAGGAGAATGAGAAGAAGCTGAAGAGCATGGAGGCCGAGATGATTCAGCTGC
AGGAGGAACTGGCAGCTGCTGAGCGTGCTAAGCGTCAGGCCCAACAGGAACGGGACGAGCTGGCTGATGA
GATCGCCAACAGCAGTGGCAAAGGGGCCCTAGCATTAGAGGAGAAGCGGCGACTGGAGGCCCGCATTGCC
CTGCTGGAGGAGGAGCTGGAGGAGGAACAGGGCAACACGGAGCTGATCAACGATCGGCTGAAGAAGGCCA
ACCTGCAGATCGACCAAATAAACACCGACCTGAACCTGGAACGCAGCCACGCACAGAAGAATGAGAATGC
GCGACAGCAGCTGGAACGCCAGAACAAGGAGCTCAAGGCCAAGCTGCAGGAAATGGAGAGTGCTGTCAAG
TCCAAATACAAGGCCTCCATCGCGGCCTTGGAGGCCAAAATTGCACAGCTGGAGGAACAGCTGGACAACG
AGACCAAGGAGCGCCAGGCAGCCTCCAAGCAGGTGCGCCGGACGGAGAAGAAGCTGAAGGACGTGCTGCT
GCAGGTGGAGGACGAGCGGAGGAACGCGGAACAGTTCAAGGACCAGGCTGACAAGGCGTCCACCCGCCTG
AAGCAGCTTAAACGGCAGCTAGAGGAGGCTGAAGAGGAGGCCCAGCGGGCCAATGCCTCACGCCGGAAGC
TGCAGCGTGAGCTGGAAGATGCCACAGAGACCGCTGATGCTATGAACCGCGAGGTCAGCTCCCTGAAGAA
CAAACTGAGGCGTGGGGACCTGCCATTTGTCGTGACTCGCCGAATTGTTCGGAAAGGCACTGGCGACTGC
TCAGACGAGGAGGTCGACGGTAAAGCAGATGGGGCCGATGCCAAGGCAGCTGAAGGCGGAAGCGGCGGGA
GCGCAGGGGATCCACCGGTCGCCACCATGGTGAGCAAGGGCGAGGAGAATAACATGGCCATCATCAAGGA
GTTCATGCGCTTCAAGGTGCACATGGAGGGCTCCGTGAACGGCCACGAGTTCGAGATCGAGGGCGAGGGC
GAGGGCCGCCCCTACGAGGCCTTTCAGACCGCTAAGCTGAAGGTGACCAAGGGTGGCCCCCTGCCCTTCG
CCTGGGACATCCTGTCCCCTCAGTTCATGTACGGCTCCAAGGTCTACATTAAGCACCCAGCCGACATCCC
CGACTACTTCAAGCTGTCCTTCCCCGAGGGCTTCAGGTGGGAGCGCGTGATGAACTTCGAGGACGGCGGC
ATTATTCACGTTAACCAGGACTCCTCCCTGCAGGACGGCGTGTTCATCTACAAGGTGAAGCTGCGCGGCA
CCAACTTCCCCTCCGACGGCCCCGTAATGCAGAAGAAGACCATGGGCTGGGAGGCCTCCGAGGAGCGGAT
GTACCCCGAGGACGGCGCCCTGAAGAGCGAGATCAAGAAGAGGCTGAAGCTGAAGGACGGCGGCCACTAC
GCCGCCGAGGTCAAGACCACCTACAAGGCCAAGAAGCCCGTGCAGCTGCCCGGCGCCTACATCGTCGACA
TCAAGTTGGACATCGTGTCCCACAACGAGGACTACACCATCGTGGAACAGTACGAACGCGCCGAGGGCCG
CCACTCCACCGGCGGCATGGACGAGCTGTACAAGTAAGCGGCCGCGACTCTAGATCATAATCAGCCATAC
CACATTTGTAGAGGTTTTACTTGCTTTAAAAAACCTCCCACACCTCCCCCTGAACCTGAAACATAAAATG
AATGCAATTGTTGTTGTTAACTTGTTTATTGCAGCTTATAATGGTTACAAATAAAGCAATAGCATCACAA
ATTTCACAAATAAAGCATTTTTTTCACTGCATTCTAGTTGTGGTTTGTCCAAACTCATCAATGTATCTTA
AGGCGTAAATTGTAAGCGTTAATATTTTGTTAAAATTCGCGTTAAATTTTTGTTAAATCAGCTCATTTTT
TAACCAATAGGCCGAAATCGGCAAAATCCCTTATAAATCAAAAGAATAGACCGAGATAGGGT
[37 nt withheld, positions 7763-7799]
AAAGAACGTGGACTCCAACGTCAAAGG
[49 nt withheld, positions 7827-7875]
T
[91 nt withheld, positions 7877-7967]
G
[124 nt withheld, positions 7969-8092]
CAGGTGGCACTTTTCGGGGAAATGTGCGCGGAACCCCTATTTGTTTATTTTTCTAAATACATTCAAATAT
GTATCCGCTCATGAGACAATAACCCTGATAAATGCTTCAATAATATTGAAAAAGGAAGAGTCCTGAGGCG
GAAAGAACCAGCTGTGGAATGTGTGTCAGTTAGGGTGTGGAAAGTCCCCAGGCTCCCCAGCAGGCAGAAG
TATGCAAAGCATGCATCTCAATTAGTCAGCAACCAGGTGTGGAAAGTCCCCAGGCTCCCCAGCAGGCAGA
AGTATGCAAAGCATGCATCTCAATTAGTCAGCAACCATAGTCCCGCCCCTAACTCCGCCCATCCCGCCCC
TAACTCCGCCCAGTTCCGCCCATTCTCCGCCCCATGGCTGACTAATTTTTTTTATTTATGCAGAGGCCGA
GGCCGCCTCGGCCTCTGAGCTATTCCAGAAGTAGTGAGGAGGCTTTTTTGGAGGCCTAGGCTTTTGCAAA
GATCGATCAAGAGACAGGATGAGGATCGTTTCGCATGATTGAACAAGATGGATTGCACGCAGGTTCTCCG
GCCGCTTGGGTGGAGAGGCTATTCGGCTATGACTGGGCACAACAGACAATCGGCTGCTCTGATGCCGCCG
TGTTCCGGCTGTCAGCGCAGGGGCGCCCGGTTCTTTTTGTCAAGACCGACCTGTCCGGTGCCCTGAATGA
ACTGCAAGACGAGGCAGCGCGGCTATCGTGGCTGGCCACGACGGGCGTTCCTTGCGCAGCTGTGCTCGAC
GTTGTCACTGAAGCGGGAAGGGACTGGCTGCTATTGGGCGAAGTGCCGGGGCAGGATCTCCTGTCATCTC
ACCTTGCTCCTGCCGAGAAAGTATCCATCATGGCTGATGCAATGCGGCGGCTGCATACGCTTGATCCGGC
TACCTGCCCATTCGACCACCAAGCGAAACATCGCATCGAGCGAGCACGTACTCGGATGGAAGCCGGTCTT
GTCGATCAGGATGATCTGGACGAAGAGCATCAGGGGCTCGCGCCAGCCGAACTGTTCGCCAGGCTCAAGG
CGAGCATGCCCGACGGCGAGGATCTCGTCGTGACCCATGGCGATGCCTGCTTGCCGAATATCATGGTGGA
AAATGGCCGCTTTTCTGGATTCATCGACTGTGGCCGGCTGGGTGTGGCGGACCGCTATCAGGACATAGCG
TTGGCTACCCGTGATATTGCTGAAGAGCTTGGCGGCGAATGGGCTGACCGCTTCCTCGTGCTTTACGGTA
TCGCCGCTCCCGATTCGCAGCGCATCGCCTTCTATCGCCTTCTTGACGAGTTCTTCTGAGCGGGACTCTG
GGGTTCGAAATGACCGACCAAGCGACGCCCAACCTGCCATCACGAGATTTCGATTCCACCGCCGCCTTCT
ATGAAAGGTTGGGCTTCGGAATCGTTTTCCGGGACGCCGGCTGGATGATCCTCCAGCGCGGGGATCTCAT
GCTGGAGTTCTTCGCCCACCCTAGGGGGAGGCTAACTGAAACACGGAAGGAGACAATACCGGAAGGAACC
CGCGCTATGACGGCAATAAAAAGACAGAATAAAACGCACGGTGTTGGGTCGTTTGTTCATAAACGCGGGG
TTCGGTCCCAGGGCTGGCACTCTGTCGATACCCCACCGAGACCCCATTGGGGCCAATACGCCCGCGTTTC
TTCCTTTTCCCCACCCCACCCCCCAAGTTCGGGTGAAGGCCCAGGGCTCGCAGCCAACGTCGGGGCGGCA
GGCCCTGCCATAGCCTCAGGTTACTCATATATACTTTAGATTGATTTAAAACTTCATTTTTAATTTAAAA
GGATCTAGGTGAAGATCCTTTTTGATAATCTCATGACCAAAATCCCTTAACGTGAGTTTTCGTTCCACTG
AGCGTCAGACCCCGTAGAAAAGATCAAAGGATCTTCTTGAGATCCTTTTTTTCTGCGCGTAATCTGCTGC
TTGCAAACAAAAAAACCACCGCTACCAGCGGTGGTTTGTTTGCCGGATCAAGAGCTACCAACTCTTTTTC
CGAAGGTAACTGGCTTCAGCAGAGCGCAGATACCAAATACTGTTCTTCTAGTGTAGCCGTAGTTAGGCCA
CCACTTCAAGAACTCTGTAGCACCGCCTACATACCTCGCTCTGCTAATCCTGTTACCAGTGGCTGCTGCC
AGTGGCGATAAGTCGTGTCTTACCGGGTTGGACTCAAGACGATAGTTACCGGATAAGGCGCAGCGGTCGG
GCTGAACGGGGGGTTCGTGCACACAGCCCAGCTTGGAGCGAACGACCTACACCGAACTGAGATACCTACA
GCGTGAGCTATGAGAAAGCGCCACGCTTCCCGAAGGGAGAAAGGCGGACAGGTATCCGGTAAGCGGCAGG
GTCGGAACAGGAGAGCGCACGAGGGAGCTTCCAGGGGGAAACGCCTGGTATCTTTATAGTCCTGTCGGGT
TTCGCCACCTCTGACTTGAGCGTCGATTTTTGTGATGCTCGTCAGGGGG
