>Addgene plasmid #54930 | mApple-MyosinIIA-N-18 | depositor partial sequence | sequence record 85318 | insert sequence
CCGCTAGCGCTACCGGACTCAGATCTCGAGGCCACCATGGCTCAGCAGGCTGCAGACAAGTACCTCTATG
TGGATAAAAACTTCATCAATAACCCGCTGGCCCAAGCTGACTGGGCTGCCAAGAAGTTGGTATGGGTGCC
TTCCAGCAAGAATGGCTTTGAACCAGCCAGCCTCAAGGAGGAGGTGGGAGAAGAGGCCATTGTAGAGCTG
GTAGAGAATGGGAAGAAGGTGAAGGTGAACAAGGACGACATCCAGAAGATGAACCCACCCAAGTTCTCCA
AGGTGGAGGACATGGCAGAGCTCACGTGCCTCAACGAAGCTTCGGTGCTGCACAACCTCAAGGAGCGATA
CTACTCAGGGCTTATCTACACCTATTCAGGCCTGTTCTGTGTGGTCATCAACCCTTATAAGAACCTGCCC
ATCTACTCAGAGGAGATCGTGGAGATGTACAAGGGCAAGAAGAGGCACGAGATGCCACCCCACATCTACG
CCATCACAGATACTGCCTACCGGAGCATGATGCAGGACCGGGAAGATCAGTCCATCCTGTGCACGGGGGA
GTCTGGAGCAGGGAAGACAGAGAACACCAAGAAAGTCATCCAGTACCTGGCACATGTGGCCTCCTCACAC
AAGAGCAAGAAGGACCAGGGGGAGTTGGAGCGGCAGCTGCTACAGGCCAACCCTATCCTAGAGGCCTTTG
GAAACGCCAAGACGGTGAAGAATGACAACTCCTCTCGATTCGGTAAATTCATTCGTATCAACTTTGATGT
CAATGGCTACATTGTTGGTGCCAACATTGAGACTTATCTTCTGGAGAAATCTCGTGCTATCCGCCAAGCC
AAAGAGGAGCGGACCTTCCACATCTTCTACTACCTGCTGTCTGGGGCCGGAGAACACCTGAAGACTGATC
TCCTGTTGGAGCCATACAACAAATACCGCTTCCTGTCCAACGGGCACGTCACCATCCCTGGGCAGCAGGA
CAAGGACATGTTCCAGGAGACAATGGAGGCCATGAGAATTATGGGTATCCCAGAGGATGAGCAGATGGGC
TTGCTGCGGGTCATCTCTGGGGTCCTTCAGCTTGGCAACATTGCCTTCAAGAAGGAGCGGAACACTGACC
AGGCGTCCATGCCGGACAACACAGCTGCTCAAAAGGTGTCCCACCTCCTGGGGATCAATGTGACCGACTT
CACCAGAGGCATCCTCACCCCACGCATCAAGGTGGGCAGAGACTATGTGCAGAAGGCGCAGACTAAAGAG
CAGGCTGACTTTGCCATTGAGGCCTTGGCCAAGGCTACCTATGAGCGGATGTTCCGCTGGCTGGTGCTTC
GCATCAACAAAGCTCTGGACAAGACCAAGAGGCAGGGCGCCTCATTTATCGGGATACTGGACATCGCTGG
CTTTGAAATCTTTGATCTGAACTCCTTCGAGCAGCTGTGCATCAACTACACCAACGAGAAGCTGCAGCAG
CTGTTCAACCACACCATGTTCATCCTGGAGCAGGAGGAGTACCAGCGAGAGGGCATCGAGTGGAACTTCA
TCGACTTCGGCCTGGACCTGCAGCCCTGCATCGACCTCATTGAGAAGCCGGCGGGTCCCCCAGGCATCCT
GGCCCTGCTAGATGAGGAGTGCTGGTTTCCTAAGGCCACTGACAAGAGCTTCGTGGAGAAGGTGGTGCAG
GAGCAGGGCACCCACCCCAAGTTCCAGAAGCCCAAGCAACTGAAGGACAAGGCTGATTTCTGCATTATCC
ACTATGCCGGCAAGGTGGACTATAAAGCTGACGAGTGGCTGATGAAGAACATGGACCCCTTGAACGACAA
CATCGCCACGCTGCTTCACCAGTCCTCAGACAAGTTTGTCTCTGAGCTGTGGAAGGATGTGGATCGGATC
ATTGGCTTGGACCAAGTGGCTGGAATGTCCGAGACAGCACTACCTGGTGCCTTCAAGACCCGGAAGGGCA
TGTTCCGTACTGTCGGACAGCTGTACAAGGAGCAGCTGGCCAAGCTCATGGCCACGTTGAGGAATACCAA
CCCCAACTTCGTGCGCTGCATCATTCCCAACCATGAGAAGAAGGCCGGCAAACTGGACCCGCACTTGGTG
CTGGACCAGCTGCGCTGCAATGGCGTCCTTGAGGGCATCCGGATCTGCCGCCAGGGCTTTCCCAACAGGG
TGGTCTTCCAGGAGTTCCGGCAGAGGTATGAGATCCTCACCCCCAACTCCATCCCGAAGGGCTTCATGGA
TGGCAAGCAAGCGTGTGTGCTCATGATCAAAGCCTTGGAGCTTGACAGCAACCTGTACCGCATCGGCCAG
AGCAAAGTGTTCTTCCGGGCAGGAGTGCTCGCCCACCTGGAGGAAGAGCGGGACCTGAAGATCACCGATG
TCATCATTGGCTTCCAGGCCTGCTGCAGGGGCTACCTGGCCAGGAAGGCCTTTGCCAAGAGGCAGCAACA
GCTGACCGCCATGAAGGTCCTACAGAGGAACTGTGCTGCGTACCTCAGGCTGCGCAACTGGCAGTGGTGG
AGGCTCTTCACCAAGGTCAAGCCCCTGTTGAACTCAATAAGACATGAGGATGAGCTGTTAGCCAAGGAGG
CGGAACTGACAAAGGTTCGAGAGAAACATCTGGCTGCAGAGAACAGGCTGACAGAGATGGAGACGATGCA
GTCTCAGCTCATGGCAGAGAAGCTGCAGCTTCAGGAGCAGCTGCAGGCGGAGACAGAGCTGTGTGCCGAG
GCTGAGGAGCTCCGGGCCCGTCTGACAGCGAAGAAGCAGGAGCTGGAGGAGATATGCCATGACCTGGAGG
CCAGGGTGGAGGAGGAGGAGGAGCGCTGCCAGTACCTGCAGGCCGAGAAGAAGAAGATGCAGCAGAACAT
CCAGGAACTTGAGGAGCAGTTGGAGGAGGAGGAGAGCGCCCGGCAGAAGCTGCAGCTTGAGAAGGTGACC
ACCGAGGCCAAGCTGAAGAAACTGGAGGAGGACCAGATCATCATGGAGGACCAGAACTGCAAACTGGCCA
AGGAGAAGAAACTGCTGGAAGACAGAGTAGCTGAGTTCACTACCAACCTCATGGAAGAGGAGGAGAAGTC
CAAGAGCCTGGCCAAGCTCAAGAACAAGCACGAGGCAATGATCACCGACCTGGAAGAGCGCCTCCGTAGG
GAGGAGAAGCAGAGGCAGGAGTTGGAGAAGACCCGTCGCAAGCTGGAGGGAGACTCCACAGACCTCAGTG
ACCAGATTGCTGAGCTCCAGGCGCAGATAGCAGAGCTCAAGATGCAGCTGGCCAAGAAGGAGGAGGAGTT
GCAGGCTGCCTTGGCCAGAGTGGAAGAAGAAGCTGCTCAGAAGAATATGGCCCTGAAGAAGATCCGAGAA
CTGGAAACTCAGATATCTGAGCTCCAGGAGGACCTGGAGTCGGAGCGAGCCTCCAGGAATAAAGCCGAGA
AGCAGAAACGGGATCTGGGAGAGGAGCTGGAGGCGCTGAAGACAGAGCTGGAGGACACGCTGGACTCCAC
GGCTGCCCAGCAGGAGCTGAGGTCGAAGCGTGAGCAGGAGGTGAGCATCCTGAAGAAGACTCTGGAGGAC
GAGGCCAAGACCCATGAGGCCCAGATCCAGGAGATGAGGCAGAAGCACTCACAGGCTGTGGAGGAGCTGG
CAGATCAGTTGGAGCAGACGAAGCGGGTAAAAGCTACCCTTGAGAAGGCGAAGCAGACCCTGGAGAATGA
GCGGGGAGAGCTGGCCAATGAGGTGAAGGCCCTGCTGCAAGGCAAGGGCGACTCAGAGCACAAGCGCAAG
AAGGTGGAGGCGCAGCTGCAAGAACTGCAGGTCAAGTTCAGCGAGGGAGAGCGCGTGCGAACCGAACTGG
CCGACAAGGTCACCAAGCTGCAGGTTGAACTGGACAGTGTGACCGGTCTCCTTAGCCAGTCTGACAGCAA
GTCCAGCAAGCTTACGAAGGACTTCTCTGCGCTGGAGTCCCAGCTTCAGGACACACAGGAGTTGCTCCAG
GAGGAGAACCGGCAGAAGCTGAGCCTGAGCACCAAGCTCAAGCAGATGGAGGATGAGAAAAACTCCTTCA
GGGAGCAGCTGGAGGAGGAGGAGGAGGCCAAGCGCAACTTGGAGAAGCAGATCGCCACGCTCCATGCCCA
GGTGACCGACATGAAGAAGAAGATGGAGGACGGTGTAGGGTGCCTGGAGACTGCAGAGGAGGCGAAGCGG
AGGCTTCAGAAGGACTTGGAAGGCCTGAGCCAGCGGCTTGAGGAGAAGGTGGCTGCCTACGATAAGCTGG
AGAAGACCAAGACACGGCTGCAGCAGGAGCTGGACGACCTGCTGGTTGACCTGGACCACCAGCGGCAGAG
CGTCTCCAACCTGGAAAAGAAGCAGAAGAAGTTCGACCAGCTCCTAGCCGAGGAGAAGACCATCTCGGCC
AAGTATGCAGAGGAGCGTGACCGAGCTGAGGCTGAGGCCCGTGAGAAGGAGACAAAGGCGCTATCACTGG
CCCGGGCGCTTGAGGAGGCCATGGAGCAGAAGGCAGAGCTGGAGCGGCTCAACAAGCAGTTCCGCACGGA
GATGGAGGACCTCATGAGCTCCAAGGATGACGTGGGCAAGAGTGTCCACGAGCTGGAGAAGTCCAAGCGG
GCCTTGGAGCAGCAGGTGGAGGAGATGAAGACCCAGCTGGAGGAGCTGGAGGATGAGCTGCAGGCCACGG
AGGATGCCAAGCTCCGCCTGGAGGTGAACCTGCAGGCCATGAAGGCCCAGTTTGAGCGGGATCTGCAGGG
CCGGGATGAACAGAGCGAGGAGAAGAAGAAGCAGCTGGTCAGACAGGTGCGGGAGATGGAGGCGGAGCTG
GAGGATGAGAGGAAGCAGCGCTCCATGGCCATGGCCGCACGCAAGAAACTGGAGATGGATCTGAAGGACC
TGGAGGCACACATTGACACAGCCAATAAGAACCGGGAAGAGGCCATCAAACAGCTGCGGAAGCTTCAGGC
CCAGATGAAGGACTGCATGCGGGAGCTGGACGACACGCGCGCCTCCCGGGAGGAGATCCTGGCGCAGGCC
AAGGAGAATGAGAAGAAGCTGAAGAGCATGGAGGCCGAGATGATTCAGCTGCAGGAGGAACTGGCAGCTG
CTGAGCGTGCTAAGCGTCAGGCCCAACAGGAACGGGACGAGCTGGCTGATGAGATCGCCAACAGCAGTGG
CAAAGGGGCCCTAGCATTAGAGGAGAAGCGGCGACTGGAGGCCCGCATTGCCCTGCTGGAGGAGGAGCTG
GAGGAGGAACAGGGCAACACGGAGCTGATCAACGATCGGCTGAAGAAGGCCAACCTGCAGATCGACCAAA
TAAACACCGACCTGAACCTGGAACGCAGCCACGCACAGAAGAATGAGAATGCGCGACAGCAGCTGGAACG
CCAGAACAAGGAGCTCAAGGCCAAGCTGCAGGAAATGGAGAGTGCTGTCAAGTCCAAATACAAGGCCTCC
ATCGCGGCCTTGGAGGCCAAAATTGCACAGCTGGAGGAACAGCTGGACAACGAGACCAAGGAGCGCCAGG
CAGCCTCCAAGCAGGTGCGCCGGACGGAGAAGAAGCTGAAGGACGTGCTGCTGCAGGTGGAGGACGAGCG
GAGGAACGCGGAACAGTTCAAGGACCAGGCTGACAAGGCGTCCACCCGCCTGAAGCAGCTTAAACGGCAG
CTAGAGGAGGCTGAAGAGGAGGCCCAGCGGGCCAATGCCTCACGCCGGAAGCTGCAGCGTGAGCTGGAAG
ATGCCACAGAGACCGCTGATGCTATGAACCGCGAGGTCAGCTCCCTGAAGAACAAACTGAGGCGTGGGGA
CCTGCCATTTGTCGTGACTCGCCGAATTGTTCGGAAAGGCACTGGCGACTGCTCAGACGAGGAGGTCGAC
GGTAAAGCAGATGGGGCCGATGCCAAGGCAGCTGAAGGCGGAAGCGGCGGGAGCGCAGGGGATCCACCGG
TCGCCACCATGGTGAGCAAGGGCGAGGAGAATAACATGGCCATCATCAAGGAGTTCATGCGCTTCAAGGT
GCACATGGAGGGCTCCGTGAACGGCCACGAGTTCGAGATCGAGGGCGAGGGCGAGGGCCGCCCCTACGAG
GCCTTTCAGACCGCTAAGCTGAAGGTGACCAAGGGTGGCCCCCTGCCCTTCGCCTGGGACATCCTGTCCC
CTCAGTTCATGTACGGCTCCAAGGTCTACATTAAGCACCCAGCCGACATCCCCGACTACTTCAAGCTGTC
CTTCCCCGAGGGCTTCAGGTGGGAGCGCGTGATGAACTTCGAGGACGGCGGCATTATTCACGTTAACCAG
GACTCCTCCCTGCAGGACGGCGTGTTCATCTACAAGGTGAAGCTGCGCGGCACCAACTTCCCCTCCGACG
GCCCCGTAATGCAGAAGAAGACCATGGGCTGGGAGGCCTCCGAGGAGCGGATGTACCCCGAGGACGGCGC
CCTGAAGAGCGAGATCAAGAAGAGGCTGAAGCTGAAGGACGGCGGCCACTACGCCGCCGAGGTCAAGACC
ACCTACAAGGCCAAGAAGCCCGTGCAGCTGCCCGGCGCCTACATCGTCGACATCAAGTTGGACATCGTGT
CCCACAACGAGGACTACACCATCGTGGAACAGTACGAACGCGCCGAGGGCCGCCACTCCACCGGCGGCAT
GGACGAGCTGTACAAGTAAGCGGCCGCGACTCTAGATCAT
